Addgene plasmid #209484: EC70212
Depositing lab: Wendy Harwood & Cristobal Uauy. Publication: An optimised CRISPR Cas9 and Cas12a mutagenesis toolkit for Barley and Wheat. Lawrenson T, Clarke M, Kirby R, Forner M, Steuernagel B, Brown JKM, Harwood W. Plant Methods. 2024 Aug 13;20(1):123. doi: 10.1186/s13007-024-01234-y. PubMed 39138524.
Backbone
  Vector backbone: Unknown
  Vector type: CRISPR
  Selectable markers: LacZ
Growth in bacteria
  Bacterial resistance: Ampicillin, 100 μg/mL
  Growth temperature: 37°C
  Growth strain: DH5alpha
  Copy number: High Copy
Gene/Insert
  Gene/Insert name: Cas12a HH-DR-HDV
  Species: Lachnospiraceae bacterium
  Promoter: TaU6
  Cloning method: Restriction Enzyme; 5′ cloning site unknown (unknown if destroyed)
Terms and licenses: Academic/Nonprofit Terms; Industry Terms: Not Available to Industry
Depositor comments: GoldeGate level 1 position 1
How to cite: EC70212 was a gift from Wendy Harwood & Cristobal Uauy (Addgene plasmid # 209484 ; http://n2t.net/addgene:209484 ; RRID:Addgene_209484)
