[The description below was written by a language model from this plasmid's Addgene catalogue record and pLannotate feature annotations shown in this document.]
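Description:
EC70212 is a Golden Gate level 1, position 1 module from a CRISPR mutagenesis toolkit developed for barley and wheat, designed to accept and express guide RNAs for the Cas12a nuclease of Lachnospiraceae bacterium (LbCas12a). The backbone is recorded as unknown, but the 5,449 nt annotated sequence shows a layout typical of a level 1 plant acceptor. Nopaline-type left and right T-DNA border repeats flank the cargo region. The backbone combines a high-copy ColE1/pUC origin with the IncP oriV and its trfA replication initiator gene, a broad-host-range replicon. Selection in E. coli is by ampicillin resistance (β-lactamase under its own promoter), and the plasmid is maintained at high copy.

The insert, named Cas12a HH-DR-HDV, is listed as driven by the wheat TaU6 promoter, although that promoter is not itself picked up in the feature table. The name indicates a hammerhead ribozyme, the Cas12a direct repeat and a hepatitis delta virus ribozyme. In such arrangements the self-cleaving ribozymes trim the transcript to release a crRNA with defined ends. The annotation detects a fragment of a hammerhead ribozyme just upstream of a lac promoter/operator, pUC multiple cloning site and lacZα fragment, but does not annotate the direct repeat or HDV element. The position of the lacZα cassette, together with LacZ being listed as the selectable marker, suggests it serves as a blue/white screening dropout that is replaced when a spacer is cloned in, though the record does not describe the cloning sites. No Cas12a coding sequence is annotated, so the nuclease is presumably supplied from another module, with this guide unit assembled alongside it into a higher-level construct for cereal genome editing.
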