Features (pLannotate 1.2.2; 16 found; start..end, strand, type, name):
     25..49      +  misc_feature   RB T-DNA repeat: right border repeat from nopaline C58 T-DNA
    161..181     -  CDS            TetR (fragment): tetracycline resistance regulatory protein; tetR
    208..1353    -  CDS            trfA: TRFA_ECOLX - Experimental evidence at protein level: Swiss-Prot protein existence level 1. Also involved in plasmid copy number control, promoting intermolecular coupling of protein bound iterons at oriV, which inhibits replication initiation. From Escherichia coli.
   1689..2277    -  rep_origin     ori: high-copy-number ColE1/pMB1/pBR322/pUC origin of replication
   2448..3308    -  CDS            AmpR: β-lactamase; bla; confers resistance to ampicillin, carbenicillin, and related antibiotics
   3309..3413    -  promoter       AmpR promoter: bla
   3500..4131    -  rep_origin     oriV: incP origin of replication
   4223..4247    +  misc_feature   LB T-DNA repeat: left border repeat from nopaline C58 T-DNA
   4711..4734    +  misc_RNA       sTRSV HHRz (fragment): hammerhead ribozyme from the tobacco ringspot virus satellite RNA (Khvorova et al., 2003)
   4776..4818    +  CDS            lacI (fragment): lac repressor; lacI; The lac repressor binds to the lac operator to inhibit transcription in E. coli. This inhibition can be relieved by adding lactose or isopropyl-β-D-thiogalactopyranoside (IPTG).
   4831..4852    +  protein_bind   CAP binding site: CAP binding activates transcription in the presence of cAMP. E. coli catabolite activator protein
   4867..4897    +  promoter       lac promoter: promoter for the E. coli lac operon
   4905..4921    +  protein_bind   lac operator: The lac repressor binds to the lac operator to inhibit transcription in E. coli. This inhibition can be relieved by adding lactose or isopropyl-β-D-thiogalactopyranoside (IPTG). lac repressor encoded by lacI
   4958..5014    -  misc_feature   MCS: pUC18/19 multiple cloning site
   5011..5168    +  CDS            lacZα (fragment): LacZα fragment of β-galactosidase; lacZ fragment
   5174..5273    -  misc_feature   bom (fragment): basis of mobility region from pBR322
>Addgene plasmid #209484 | EC70212 | addgene full sequence | sequence record 413852 | Addgene NGS Result
GAAGTGGTTTAAACTATCAGTGTTTGACAGGATATATTGGCGGGTAAACCTAAGAGAAAAGAGCGTTTAT
TAGAATAATCGGATATTTAAAAGGGCGTGAAAAGGTTTATCCGTTCGTCCATTTGTATGTGCATGCCAAC
CACAGGGTTCCCCAGATCAGGCGCTGGCTGCTGAACCCCCAGCCGGAACTGACCCCACAAGGCCCTAGCG
TTTGCAATGCACCAGGTCATCATTGACCCAGGCGTGTTCCACCAGGCCGCTGCCTCGCAACTCTTCGCAG
GCTTCGCCGACCTGCTCGCGCCACTTCTTCACGCGGGTGGAATCCGATCCGCACATGAGGCGGAAGGTTT
CCAGCTTGAGCGGGTACGGCTCCCGGTGCGAGCTGAAATAGTCGAACATCCGTCGGGCCGTCGGCGACAG
CTTGCGGTACTTCTCCCATATGAATTTCGTGTAGTGGTCGCCAGCAAACAGCACGACGATTTCCTCGTCG
ATCAGGACCTGGCAACGGGACGTTTTCTTGCCACGGTCCAGGACGCGGAAGCGGTGCAGCAGCGACACCG
ATTCCAGGTGCCCAACGCGGTCGGACGTGAAGCCCATCGCCGTCGCCTGTAGGCGCGACAGGCATTCCTC
GGCCTTCGTGTAATACCGGCCATTGATCGACCAGCCCAGGTCCTGGCAAAGCTCGTAGAACGTGAAGGTG
ATCGGCTCGCCGATAGGGGTGCGCTTCGCGTACTCCAACACCTGCTGCCACACCAGTTCGTCATCGTCGG
CCCGCAGCTCGACGCCGGTGTAGGTGATCTTCACGTCCTTGTTGACGTGGAAAATGACCTTGTTTTGCAG
CGCCTCGCGCGGGATTTTCTTGTTGCGCGTGGTGAACAGGGCAGAGCGGGCCGTGTCGTTTGGCATCGCT
CGCATCGTGTCCGGCCACGGCGCAATATCGAACAAGGAAAGCTGCATTTCCTTGATCTGCTGCTTCGTGT
GTTTCAGCAACGCGGCCTGCTTGGCCTCGCTGACCTGTTTTGCCAGGTCCTCGCCGGCGGTTTTTCGCTT
CTTGGTCGTCATAGTTCCTCGCGTGTCGATGGTCATCGACTTCGCCAAACCTGCCGCCTCCTGTTCAAGA
CGACGCGAACGCTCCACGGCGGCCGATGGCGCGGGCAGGGCAGGGGGAGCCAGTTGCACGCTGTCGCGCT
CGATCTTGGCCGTAGCTTGCTGGACCATCGAGCCGACGGACTGGAAGGTTTCGCGGGGCGCACGCATGAC
GGTGCGGCTTGCGATGGTTTCGGCATCCTCGGCGGAAAACCCCGCGTCGATCAGTTCTTGCCTGTATGCC
TTCCGGTCAAACGTCCGATTCATTCACCCTCCTTGCGGGATTGCCCCGACTCACGCCGGGGCAATGTGCC
CTTATTCCTGATTTGACCCGCCTGGTGCCTTGGTGTCCAGATAATCCACCTTATCGGCAATGAAGTCGGT
CCCGTAGACCGTCTGGCCGTCCTTCTCGTACTTGGTATTCCGAATCTTGCCCTGCACGAATACCAGCGAC
CCCTTGCCCAAATACTTGCCGTGGGCCTCGGCCTGAGAGCCAAAACACTTGATGCGGAAGAAGTCGGTGC
GCTCCTGCTTGTCGCCGGCATCGTTGCGCCACATCTAGGATCTGCCAGGAACCGTAAAAAGGCCGCGTTG
CTGGCGTTTTTCCATAGGCTCCGCCCCCCTGACGAGCATCACAAAAATCGACGCTCAAGTCAGAGGTGGC
GAAACCCGACAGGACTATAAAGATACCAGGCGTTTCCCCCTGGAAGCTCCCTCGTGCGCTCTCCTGTTCC
GACCCTGCCGCTTACCGGATACCTGTCCGCCTTTCTCCCTTCGGGAAGCGTGGCGCTTTCTCATAGCTCA
CGCTGTAGGTATCTCAGTTCGGTGTAGGTCGTTCGCTCCAAGCTGGGCTGTGTGCACGAACCCCCCGTTC
AGCCCGACCGCTGCGCCTTATCCGGTAACTATCGTCTTGAGTCCAACCCGGTAAGACACGACTTATCGCC
ACTGGCAGCAGCCACTGGTAACAGGATTAGCAGAGCGAGGTATGTAGGCGGTGCTACAGAGTTCTTGAAG
TGGTGGCCTAACTACGGCTACACTAGAAGAACAGTATTTGGTATCTGCGCTCTGCTGAAGCCAGTTACCT
TCGGAAAAAGAGTTGGTAGCTCTTGATCCGGCAAACAAACCACCGCTGGTAGCGGTGGTTTTTTTGTTTG
CAAGCAGCAGATTACGCGCAGAAAAAAAGGATCTCAAGAAGATCCTTTGATCTTTTCTACGGGGTCTGAC
GCTCAGTGGAACGAAAACTCACGTTAAGGGATTTTGGTCATGAGATTATCAAAAAGGATCTTCACCTAGA
TCCTTTTAAATTAAAAATGAAGTTTTAAATCAATCTAAAGTATATATGAGTAAACTTGGTCTGACAGTTA
CCAATGCTTAATCAGTGAGGCACCTATCTCAGCGATCTGTCTATTTCGTTCATCCATAGTTGCCTGACTC
CCCGTCGTGTAGATAACTACGATACGGGAGGGCTTACCATCTGGCCCCAGTGCTGCAATGATACCGCGAG
AACCACGCTCACCGGCTCCAGATTTATCAGCAATAAACCAGCCAGCCGGAAGGGCCGAGCGCAGAAGTGG
TCCTGCAACTTTATCCGCCTCCATCCAGTCTATTAATTGTTGCCGGGAAGCTAGAGTAAGTAGTTCGCCA
GTTAATAGTTTGCGCAACGTTGTTGCCATTGCTACAGGCATCGTGGTGTCACGCTCGTCGTTTGGTATGG
CTTCATTCAGCTCCGGTTCCCAACGATCAAGGCGAGTTACATGATCCCCCATGTTGTGCAAAAAAGCGGT
TAGCTCCTTCGGTCCTCCGATCGTTGTCAGAAGTAAGTTGGCCGCAGTGTTATCACTCATGGTTATGGCA
GCACTGCATAATTCTCTTACTGTCATGCCATCCGTAAGATGCTTTTCTGTGACTGGTGAGTACTCAACCA
AGTCATTCTGAGAATAGTGTATGCGGCGACCGAGTTGCTCTTGCCCGGCGTCAATACGGGATAATACCGC
GCCACATAGCAGAACTTTAAAAGTGCTCATCATTGGAAAACGTTCTTCGGGGCGAAAACTCTCAAGGATC
TTACCGCTGTTGAGATCCAGTTCGATGTAACCCACTCGTGCACCCAACTGATCTTCAGCATCTTTTACTT
TCACCAGCGTTTCTGGGTGAGCAAAAACAGGAAGGCAAAATGCCGCAAAAAAGGGAATAAGGGCGACACG
GAAATGTTGAATACTCATACTCTTCCTTTTTCAATATTATTGAAGCATTTATCAAGGTTATTGTCTCATG
AGCGGATACATATTTGAATGTATTTAGAAAAATAAACAAATAGGGGTTCCGCGCACGAATTGGCCAGCGC
TGCCATTTTTGGGGTGAGGCCGTTCGCGGCCGAGGGGCGCAGCCCCTGGGGGGATGGGAGGCCCGCGTTA
GCGGGCCGGGAGGGTTCGAGAAGGGGGGGCACCCCCCTTCGGCGTGCGCGGTCACGCGCACAGGGCGCAG
CCCTGGTTAAAAACAAGGTTTATAAATATTGGTTTAAAAGCAGGTTAAAAGACAGGTTAGCGGTGGCCGA
AAAACGGGCGGAAACCCTTGCAAATGCTGGATTTTCTGCCTGTGGACAGCCCCTCAAATGTCAATAGGTG
CGCCCCTCATCTGTCAGCACTCTGCCCCTCAAGTGTCAAGGATCGCGCCCCTCATCTGTCAGTAGTCGCG
CCCCTCAAGTGTCAATACCGCAGGGCACTTATCCCCAGGCTTGTCCACATCATCTGTGGGAAACTCGCGT
AAAATCAGGCGTTTTCGCCGATTTGCGAGGCTGGCCAGCTCCACGTCGCCGGCCGAAATCGAGCCTGCCC
CTCATCTGTCAACGCCGCGCCGGGTGAGTCGGCCCCTCAAGTGTCAACGTCCGCCCCTCATCTGTCAGTG
AGGGCCAAGTTTTCCGCGAGGTATCCACAACGCCGGCGGCCGCGGTGTCTCGCACACGGCTTCGACGGCG
TTTCTGGCGCGTTTGCAGGGCCATAGACGGCCGCCAGCCCAGCGGCGAGGGCAACCAGCCCGGTGAGCGT
CGCAAAGGAGATCCTGATCTGACTGATGGGCTGCCTGTATCGAGTGGTGATTTTGTGCCGAGCTGCCGGT
CGGGGAGCTGTTGGCTGGCTGGTGGCAGGATATATTGTGGTGTAAACAAATTGACGCTTAGACAACTTAA
TAACACATTGCGGACGTTTTTAATGTACTGGGGTGGATGCAGTGGGCCCCACTCTGCTTGAAGACAATGC
CGACCAAGCCCGTTATTCTGACAGTTCTGGTGCTCAACACATTTATATTTATCAAGGAGCACATTGTTAC
TCACTGCTAGGAGGGAATCGAACTAGGAATATTGATCAGAGGAACTACGAGAGAGCTGAAGATAACTGCC
CTCTAGCTCTCACTGATCTGGGTCGCATAGTGAGATGCAGCCCACGTGAGTTCAGCAACGGTCTAGCGCT
GGGCTTTTAGGCCCGCATGATCGGGCTTTTGTCGGGTGGTCGACGTGTTCACGATTGGGGAGAGCAACGC
AGCAGTTCCTCTTAGTTTAGTCCCACCTCGCCTGTCCAGCAGAGTTCTGACCGGTTTATAAACTCGCTTG
CTGCATCAGACTTGAAATTACTGATGAGTCCGTGAGGACGAAACGAGTAAGCTCGTCTAATTTCTACTAA
GTGTAGATTGAGACCGCAGCTGGCACGACAGGTTTGCCGACTGGAAAGCGGGCAGTGAGCGCAACGCAAT
TAATGTGAGTTAGCTCACTCATTAGGCACCCCAGGCTTTACACTTTATGCTTCCGGCTCGTATGTTGTGT
GGAATTGTGAGCGGATAACAATTTCACACAGGAAACAGCTATGACCATGATTACGCCAAGCTTGCATGCC
TGCAGGTCGACTCTAGAGGATCCCCGGGTACCGAGCTCGAATTCACTGGCCGTCGTTTTACAACGTCGTG
ACTGGGAAAACCCTGGCGTTACCCAACTTAATCGCCTTGCAGCACATCCCCCTTTCGCCAGCTGGCGTAA
TAGCGAAGAGGCCCGCACCGATCGCCCTTCCCAACAGTTGCGCAGCCTGAATGGCGAATGGCGCCTGATG
CGGTATTTTCTCCTTACGCATCTGTGCGGTATTTCACACCGCATATGGTGCACTCTCAGTACAATCTGCT
CTGATGCCGCATAGTTAAGCCAGCCCCGACACCCGCCAACACCCGCTGACGCGCCCTGACGGGCTTGTCT
GCTCCCGGCATCCGCTTACAGACAAGCTGTGACGGTCTCAGGCCGGCATGGTCCCAGCCTCCTCGCTGGC
GCCGGCTGGGCAACATGCTTCGGCATGGCGAATGGGACTTTTTGCAATTGTCTTCAGTC
